Addgene plasmid #127450: pTOX5
Purpose: Encodes MqsR toxin and amilCP chromoprotein. CAM-R
Depositing lab: Matthew Waldor. Depositing organization: Brigham and Women's Hospital. Publication: A New Suite of Allelic Exchange Vectors for the Scarless Modification of Proteobacterial Genomes. Lazarus JE, Warr AR, Kuehl CJ, Giorgio RT, Davis BM, Waldor MK. Appl Environ Microbiol. 2019 Jun 14. pii: AEM.00990-19. doi: 10.1128/AEM.00990-19. PubMed 31201277.
Backbone
  Vector backbone: pDS132
  Total vector size (bp): 6640
  Modifications to backbone: Extensive - see paper for details
  Vector type: Bacterial Expression
Growth in bacteria
  Bacterial resistance: Chloramphenicol, 25 μg/mL
  Growth temperature: 37°C
  Growth strain: Pir1
  Growth instructions: NEEDS 2% GLUCOSE
  Copy number: Unknown
Gene/Insert 1
  Gene/Insert name: mqsR toxin
  Promoter: pRha
  Cloning method: Gibson Cloning
  Sequencing primers: 5′ tcatctttccctggttgcca; 3′ tcaaacatgagaattcgcgga
Gene/Insert 2
  Gene/Insert name: amilCP chromoprotein
  Mutation: Codon optimized from protein sequence in FPbase
  Promoter: tac
  Cloning method: Gibson Cloning
  Sequencing primers: 5′ atgtgtggaaaggcggttca; 3′ AGATCCTTGGCGGCAAGAAA
Resource information
  A portion of this plasmid was derived from a plasmid made by: Swaine Chen lab
Terms and licenses: Academic/Nonprofit Terms; Industry Terms: Not Available to Industry
How to cite: pTOX5 was a gift from Matthew Waldor (Addgene plasmid # 127450 ; http://n2t.net/addgene:127450 ; RRID:Addgene_127450)
