[The description below was written by a language model from this plasmid's Addgene catalogue record and the feature table of its GenBank file.]
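Description:
pTOX5 is a 6,640 bp conjugative suicide vector for allelic exchange, built by extensive modification of the pDS132 backbone and belonging to a suite of plasmids designed for scarless modification of proteobacterial genomes. It replicates from the R6K gamma origin, which depends on the pi initiator protein, so it is maintained only in pir-expressing E. coli hosts such as Pir1 and cannot persist as a free plasmid in ordinary recipient bacteria. An incP origin of transfer with the adjacent traJ gene allows mobilization by conjugation from a suitable donor strain. Selection is by chloramphenicol resistance, provided by the cat gene under its native promoter.

The payload consists of two functional modules. The mqsR toxin gene is placed under the rhamnose-inducible rhaB promoter, which is repressed by glucose. This explains the recorded need for glucose during propagation, since it keeps toxin expression off. After the plasmid has integrated into the target chromosome by a first homologous recombination event, rhamnose induction of MqsR serves as counterselection, leaving cells that have lost the vector through a second crossover. The second module is a codon-optimized amilCP chromoprotein expressed from the tac promoter, giving a visible colony color that helps distinguish cells carrying the vector from those that have lost it. The rrnB T1/T2 and lambda tL3 terminators are also annotated and presumably insulate the expression units. The feature table does not annotate the mqsR or amilCP coding regions themselves, nor any RhaR/RhaS regulator genes. The record does not describe the cloning site for homology arms, and it refers to the publication for backbone details.
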