LOCUS       Exported 6640 bp ds-DNA circular SYN 12-MAY-2021
DEFINITION  Encodes MqsR toxin and amilCP chromoprotein. CAM-R.
ACCESSION   .
VERSION     .
KEYWORDS    pTOX5
SOURCE      synthetic DNA construct
  ORGANISM  synthetic DNA construct
REFERENCE   1 (bases 1 to 6640)
  AUTHORS   Lazarus JE, Warr AR, Kuehl CJ, Giorgio RT, Davis BM, Waldor MK
  TITLE     A New Suite of Allelic Exchange Vectors for the Scarless
            Modification of Proteobacterial Genomes.
  JOURNAL   Appl Environ Microbiol. 2019 Jun 14. pii: AEM.00990-19. doi:
            10.1128/AEM.00990-19.
  PUBMED    31201277
REFERENCE   2 (bases 1 to 6640)
  AUTHORS   .
  TITLE     Direct Submission
  JOURNAL   Exported May 12, 2021 from SnapGene Server 1.1.58
            http://www.snapgene.com
FEATURES             Location/Qualifiers
     source          1..6640
                     /organism="synthetic DNA construct"
                     /mol_type="other DNA"
     rep_origin      1..389
                     /label=R6K gamma ori
                     /note="gamma replication origin from E. coli plasmid R6K;
                     requires the R6K initiator protein pi for replication"
     CDS             complement(1007..1378)
                     /codon_start=1
                     /gene="traJ"
                     /product="oriT-recognizing protein"
                     /label=traJ
                     /translation="MADETKPTRKGSPPIKVYCLPDERRAIEEKAAAAGMSLSAYLLAV
                     GQGYKITGVVDYEHVRELARINGDLGRLGGLLKLWLTDDPRTARFGDATILALLAKIEE
                     KQDELGKVMMGVVRPRAEP"
     oriT            1411..1520
                     /note="incP origin of transfer"
     primer_bind     complement(2201..2220)
                     /label=pBRrevBam
                     /note="pBR322 vectors, tet region, downstream of BamHI,
                     reverse primer"
     primer_bind     complement(2359..2381)
                     /label=pGEX 3'
                     /note="pGEX vectors, reverse primer"
     RBS             2545..2553
                     /label=Shine-Dalgarno sequence
                     /note="full consensus sequence for ribosome-binding sites
                     upstream of start codons in E. coli; complementary to a
                     region in the 3' end of the 16S rRNA (Chen et al., 1994)"
     promoter        3431..3459
                     /label=tac promoter
                     /note="strong E. coli promoter; hybrid between the trp and
                     lac UV5 promoters"
     promoter        4539..4641
                     /label=cat promoter
                     /note="promoter of the E. coli cat gene encoding
                     chloramphenicol acetyltransferase"
     CDS             4642..5301
                     /codon_start=1
                     /gene="cat"
                     /product="chloramphenicol acetyltransferase"
                     /label=CmR
                     /note="confers resistance to chloramphenicol"
                     /translation="MEKKITGYTTVDISQWHRKEHFEAFQSVAQCTYNQTVQLDITAFL
                     KTVKKNKHKFYPAFIHILARLMNAHPELRMAMKDGELVIWDSVHPCYTVFHEQTETFSS
                     LWSEYHDDFRQFLHIYSQDVACYGENLAYFPKGFIENMFFVSANPWVSFTSFDLNVANM
                     DNFFAPVFTMGKYYTQGDKVLMPLAIQVHHAVCDGFHVGRMLNELQQYCDEWQGGA"
     primer_bind     complement(4708..4727)
                     /label=CAT-R
                     /note="Chloramphenicol resistance gene, reverse primer"
     terminator      5402..5488
                     /gene="Escherichia coli rrnB"
                     /label=rrnB T1 terminator
                     /note="transcription terminator T1 from the E. coli rrnB
                     gene"
     terminator      5580..5607
                     /label=rrnB T2 terminator
                     /note="transcription terminator T2 from the E. coli rrnB
                     gene"
     regulatory      5661..5670
                     /regulatory_class="other"
                     /note="vertebrate consensus sequence for strong initiation
                     of translation (Kozak, 1987)"
     promoter        5810..5928
                     /label=rhaB promoter
                     /note="promoter of the E. coli rhaBAD operon, conferring
                     tight induction with L-rhamnose and repression with
                     D-glucose in the presence of RhaR and RhaS (Giacalone et
                     al., 2006)"
     terminator      6308..6554
                     /label=-lambda tL3 terminator
                     /note="transcription terminator tL3 from phage lambda"
     protein_bind    6590..6606
                     /label=lac operator
                     /bound_moiety="lac repressor encoded by lacI"
                     /note="The lac repressor binds to the lac operator to
                     inhibit transcription in E. coli. This inhibition can be
                     relieved by adding lactose or
                     isopropyl-beta-D-thiogalactopyranoside (IPTG)."
ORIGIN
        1 tgtcagccgt taagtgttcc tgtgtcactc aaaattgctt tgagaggctc taagggcttc
       61 tcagtgcgtt acatccctgg cttgttgtcc acaaccgtta aaccttaaaa gctttaaaag
      121 ccttatatat tctttttttt cttataaaac ttaaaacctt agaggctatt taagttgctg
      181 atttatatta attttattgt tcaaacatga gagcttagta cgtgaaacat gagagcttag
      241 tacgttagcc atgagagctt agtacgttag ccatgagggt ttagttcgtt aaacatgaga
      301 gcttagtacg ttaaacatga gagcttagta cgtgaaacat gagagcttag tacgtactat
      361 caacaggttg aactgctgat cttcagatcc tctacgccgg acgcatcgtg gccggatcca
      421 gccgaccagg ctttccacgc ccgcgtgccg ctccatgtcg ttcgcgcggt tctcggaaac
      481 gcgctgccgc gtttcgtgat tgtcacgctc aagcccgtag tcccgttcga gcgtcgcgca
      541 gaggtcagcg agggcgcggt aggcccgata cggctcatgg atggtgtttc gggtcgggtg
      601 aatcttgttg atggcgatat ggatgtgcag gttgtcggtg tcgtgatgca cggcactgac
      661 gcgctgatgc tcggcgaagc caagcccagc gcagatgcgg tcctcaatcg cgcgcaacgt
      721 ctccgcgtcg ggcttctctc ccgcgcggaa gctaaccagc aggtgatagg tcttgtcggc
      781 ctcggaacgg gtgttgccgt gctgggtcgc catcacctcg gccatgacag cgggcagggt
      841 gtttgcctcg cagttcgtga cgcgcacgtg acccaggcgc tcggtcttgc cttgctcgtc
      901 ggtgatgtac ttcaccagct ccgcgaagtc gctcttcttg atggagcgca tggggacgtg
      961 cttggcaatc acgcgcaccc cccggccgtt ttagcggcta aaaaagtcat ggctctgccc
     1021 tcgggcggac cacgcccatc atgaccttgc caagctcgtc ctgcttctct tcgatcttcg
     1081 ccagcagggc gaggatcgtg gcatcaccga accgcgccgt gcgcgggtcg tcggtgagcc
     1141 agagtttcag caggccgccc aggcggccca ggtcgccatt gatgcgggcc agctcgcgga
     1201 cgtgctcata gtccacgacg cccgtgattt tgtagccctg gccgacggcc agcaggtagg
     1261 ccgacaggct catgccggcc gccgccgcct tttcctcaat cgctcttcgt tcgtctggaa
     1321 ggcagtacac cttgataggt gggctgccct tcctggttgg cttggtttca tcagccatcc
     1381 gcttgccctc atctgttacg ccggcggtag ccggccagcc tcgcagagca ggattcccgt
     1441 tgagcaccgc caggtgcgaa taagggacag tgaagaagga acacccgctc gcgggtgggc
     1501 ctacttcacc tatcctgccc ggctgacgcc gttggataca ccaaggaaag tctacacgaa
     1561 ccctttggca aaatcctgta tatcgtgcga aaaaggatgg atataccgaa aaaatcgcta
     1621 taatgacccc gaagcagggt tatgcagcgg aaaagcgctg cttccctgct gttttgtgga
     1681 atatctaccg actggaaaca ggcaaatgca ggaaattact gaactgaggg gacaggcgag
     1741 agacgatgcc aaagagctac accgacgagc tggccgagtg ggttgaatcc cgcgcggcca
     1801 agaagcgccg gcgtgatgag gctgcggttg cgttcctggc ggtgagggcg gatgtcgagg
     1861 cggcgttagc gtccggctat gcgctcgtca ccatttggga gcacatgcgg gaaacgggga
     1921 aggtcaagtt ctcctacgag acgttccgct cgcacgccag gcggcacatc aaggccaagc
     1981 ccgccgatgt gcccgcaccg caggccaagg ctgcggaacc cgcgccggca cccaagacgc
     2041 cggagccacg gcggccgaag caggggggca aggctgaaaa gccggccccc gctgcggccc
     2101 cgaccggctt caccttcaac ccaacaccgg acaaaaagga tcctctacgc cggacgcatc
     2161 gtggccggca tcaccggcgc cacaggtgcg gttgctggcg cctatatcgc cgacatcacc
     2221 gatggggaag atcgggctcg ccacttcggg ctcatgagcg cttgtttcgg cgtgggtatg
     2281 gtggcaggcc ccgtggccgg gggactgttg ggcgccatct ccttgctgcc tcgcgcgttt
     2341 cggtgatgac ggtgaaaacc tctgacacat gcagctcccg gagacggtca cagcttgtct
     2401 gtaagcggat gccgtaagta aggtaaaggc ctcgcggaac ccctatttgt ttatttttct
     2461 aaatacattc aaatatgtat ccgctcatga gacaataacc ctgataaatg cttcaataat
     2521 attgaaaaag gagcttatca ccgataagga ggttttttaa tgacggtgct gcactcggtt
     2581 gacttcttcc ctagcggcaa tgccagcgtt gccattgagc cgcgcctgcc tcaagccgac
     2641 ttcccggagc accaccacga cttccacgag atcgttatcg tggagcacgg taccggcatc
     2701 cacgttttca acggccaacc gtacacgatt acgggcggta ccgtgtgctt cgttcgtgat
     2761 cacgaccgcc acttatacga gcacacggac aacttatgct taaccaacgt tttataccgt
     2821 agccctgacc gcttccaatt cctggcgggc ttaaaccaac tgttaccgca ggaattagac
     2881 ggccaatacc ctagccattg gcgtgtgaat cattcggtgc tgcaacaagt tcgccaatta
     2941 gtggcgcaaa tggagcaaca agagggcgag aacgacctgc cgagcacggc gagccgtgaa
     3001 attctgttca tgcagctgtt actgctgtta cgcaagtcga gcctgcaaga aaatttagag
     3061 aattcggcga gccgcctgaa tctgctgtta gcgtggttag aagatcactt cgcggacgaa
     3121 gttaactggg atgcggttgc cgaccagttc agcctgagct tacgcaccct gcaccgccaa
     3181 ctgaaacaac agaccggctt aaccccgcaa cgctatttaa accgtttacg cttaatgaag
     3241 gcgcgccact tactgcgcca ttcggaagcg tcggtgaccg atattgcgta ccactgtggc
     3301 ttttcggata gcaatcattt cagcaccctg ttccgtcgcg aattcaattg gagccctcgc
     3361 gacatccgcc aaggccgcga cggtttctta cagtgaaggc cttctagagt cgacctgcat
     3421 cgacctgcag ttgacaatta atcatcggct cgtataatgt gtggaaaggc ggttcaccgc
     3481 cgttttcaca caggaaacag aattctttaa gaaggagata tacatatgtc agtgatagca
     3541 aagcagatga catacaaagt atatatgagc ggtactgtaa atggtcacta cttcgaagta
     3601 gaaggtgatg gcaaagggaa gccgtatgag ggtgaacaaa cagtgaagct tacagttacg
     3661 aagggtggcc ctttgccgtt cgcgtgggac attttgtcgc cacagtgcca gtacgggagc
     3721 ataccattca ccaagtatcc agaggacata ccagactacg tgaaacagtc ctttcccgaa
     3781 ggctatacct gggagcgcat aatgaacttt gaagacggtg cggtttgtac ggtatcgaac
     3841 gattcatcaa tccaaggaaa ttgctttatt tatcatgtta aattttcggg gcttaacttt
     3901 ccgccaaatg gccccgtgat gcagaagaaa actcagggct gggaaccaaa taccgagcgc
     3961 cttttcgctc gggacggaat gctgttggga aacaatttta tggcgttgaa gctggaaggg
     4021 ggtggccact atctctgtga attcaagaca acatacaaag ccaagaagcc tgtcaagatg
     4081 cccggttatc actatgtgga ccggaagctc gatgtcacta atcacaacaa ggattatact
     4141 tcagttgaac agtgcgaaat ttcgatcgct cgcaaacctg tcgtagcata aggggcatgc
     4201 aagcttggct gttttggcgg atgagagggt accgcatgag cttcgagcta atcgcgcaaa
     4261 aaaccccgct tcggcggggt tttttcgttg atcacgtacg atatcttcga accggtgcac
     4321 atggtgtaca gggccctagg ataggacgtc ttaaggttta aaccaggtta attaatttaa
     4381 atgcatcccg ggacgtctcg agctcgatcg gaccgcggcc gctagcacgt ataccaagtg
     4441 tcctgttttc ttgccgccaa ggatctgatg gcgcagggga tcaagatctc tgttgatacc
     4501 gggaagccct gggccaactt ttggcgaaaa tgagacgttg atcggcacgt aagaggttcc
     4561 aactttcacc ataatgaaat aagatcacta ccgggcgtat tttttgagtt atcgagattt
     4621 tcaggagcta aggaagctaa aatggagaaa aaaatcactg gatataccac cgttgatata
     4681 tcccaatggc atcgtaaaga acattttgag gcatttcagt cagttgctca atgtacctat
     4741 aaccagaccg ttcagctgga tattacggcc tttttaaaga ccgtaaagaa aaataagcac
     4801 aagttttatc cggcctttat tcacattctt gcccgcctga tgaatgctca tccggaatta
     4861 cgtatggcaa tgaaagacgg tgagctggtg atatgggata gtgttcaccc ttgttacacc
     4921 gttttccatg agcaaactga aacgttttca tcgctctgga gtgaatacca cgacgatttc
     4981 cggcagtttc tacacatata ttcgcaagat gtggcgtgtt acggtgaaaa cctggcctat
     5041 ttccctaaag ggtttattga gaatatgttt ttcgtctcag ccaatccctg ggtgagtttc
     5101 accagttttg atttaaacgt ggccaatatg gacaacttct tcgcccccgt tttcaccatg
     5161 ggcaaatatt atacgcaagg cgacaaggtg ctgatgccgc tggcgattca ggttcatcat
     5221 gccgtttgtg atggcttcca tgtcggcaga atgcttaatg aattacaaca gtactgcgat
     5281 gagtggcagg gcggggcgta atttttttaa ggcagttatt gtcttcaaat tcccgttgca
     5341 tcgatggccc ccgatggtag tgtggggtct ccccatgcga gagtagggaa ctgccaggca
     5401 tcaaataaaa cgaaaggctc agtcgaaaga ctgggccttt cgttttatct gttgtttgtc
     5461 ggtgaacgct ctcctgagta ggacaaatcc gccgggagcg gatttgaacg ttgcgaagca
     5521 acggcccgga gggtggcggg caggacgccc gccataaact gccaggcatc aaattaagca
     5581 gaaggccatc ctgacggatg gcctttttgc gtggccagtg ccaagcttgc atgcctgcag
     5641 ctgtccggaa ctagtcgagg ccatggtggc ctcctgatgt cgtcaacacg gcgaaatagt
     5701 aatcacgagg tcaggttctt accttaaatt ttcgacggaa aaccacgtaa aaaacgtcga
     5761 tttttcaaga tacagcgtga attttcagga aatgcggtga gcatcacatc accacaattc
     5821 agcaaattgt gaacatcatc acgttcatct ttccctggtt gccaatggcc cattttcctg
     5881 tcagtaacga gaaggtcgcg aattcaggcg ctttttagac tggtcgtaat gaaattcagc
     5941 aggatcacca tatggaaaaa cgcacaccac atacacgttt gagtcaggtt aaaaaacttg
     6001 tcaatgccgg gcaagttcgt acaacacgta gtgccctgtt aaatgcagat gagttaggtt
     6061 tggattttga tggtatgtgt aatgttatca ttggattatc agagagcgac ttttataaaa
     6121 gcatgaccac ctactctgat catactatct ggcaggatgt ttacagaccc aggcttgtta
     6181 caggccaggt ttatcttaaa attacggtaa ttcatgacgt actgatcgtc tcgtttaagg
     6241 agaagtaagg atccgcgaat tctcatgttt gacagcttat cactgatcag tgaattaatg
     6301 gcgatgacgc atcctcacga taatatccgg gtaggcgcaa tcactttcgt ctctactccg
     6361 ttacaaagcg aggctgggta tttcccggcc tttctgttat ccgaaatcca ctgaaagcac
     6421 agcggctggc tgaggagata aataataaac gaggggctgt atgcacaaag catcttctgt
     6481 tgagttaaga acgagtatcg agatggcaca tagccttgct caaattggaa tcaggtttgt
     6541 gccaatacca gtagaaacag acgaagaagt cgtgggggaa ttccacaaat tgttatccgc
     6601 tcacaattcc acatgtggaa ttccacatgt ggaattccca
//
